>Addgene plasmid #215546 | B2M-SDMutation-EhT | addgene full sequence | sequence record 425336 | Addgene NGS Result
ACCCGCTGATCAGCCTCGACTGTGCCTTCTAGTTGCCAGCCATCTGTTGTTTGCCCCTCCCCCGTGCCTT
CCTTGACCCTGGAAGGTGCCACTCCCACTGTCCTTTCCTAATAAAATGAGGAAATTGCATCGCATTGTCT
GAGTAGGTGTCATTCTATTCTGGGGGGTGGGGTGGGGCAGGACAGCAAGGGGGAGGATTGGGAAGACAAT
AGCAGGCATGCTGGGGATGCGGTGGGCTCTATGGGCGGCCCTGTCCCTCATAAAAGTTTTGTTACTTTAT
AGAAGAAATTTTGAGTTTTTGTTTTTTTTAATAAATAAATAAACATAAATAAATTGTTTGTTGAATTTAT
TATTAGTATGTAAGTGTAAATATAATAAAACTTAATATCTATTCAAATTAATAAATAAACCTCGATATAC
AGACCGATAAAACACATGCGTCAATTTTACACATGATTATCTTTAACGTACGTCACAATATGATTATCTT
TCTAGGGTTAATATAAGTGGAGGCGTCGCGCTGGCGGGCATTCCTGAAGCTGACAGCATTCGGGCCGAGA
TGTCTCGCTCCGTGGCCTTAGCTGTGCTCGCGCTACTCTCTCTTTCTGGCCTGGAGGCTATCCAGCGCGA
GTCTCTCCTACCCTCCCGCTCTGGTCCTTCCTCTCCCGCTCTGCACCCTCTGTGGCCCTCGCTGTGCTCT
CTCGCTCCGTGACTTCCCTTCTCCAAGTTCTCCTTGGTGGCCCGCCGTGGGGCTAGTCCAGGGCTGGATC
TCGGGGAAGCGGCGGGGTGGCCTGGGAGTGGGGAAGGGGGTGCGCACCCGGGACGCGCGCTACTTGCCCC
TTTCGGCGGGGAGCAGGGGAGACCTTTGGCCTACGGCGACGGGAGGGTCGGGACAAAGTTTAGGGCGTCG
ATAAGCGTCAGAGCGCCGAGGTTGGGGGAGGGTTTCTCTTCCGCTCTTTCGCGGGGCCTCTGGCTCCCCC
AGCGCAGCTGGAGTGGGGGACGGGTAGGCTCGTCCCAAAGGCGCGGCGCTGAGGTTTGTGAACGCGTGGA
GGGGCGCTTGGGGTCTGGGGGAGGCGTCGCCCGGGTAAGCCTGTCTGCTGCGGCTCTGCTTCCCTTAGAC
TGGAGAGCTGTGGACTTCGTCTAGGCGCCCGCTAAGTTCGCATGTCCGAATTCCATGTGAGCAAAAGGCC
AGCAAAAGGCCAGGAACCGTAAAAAGGCCGCGTTGCTGGCGTTTTTCCATAGGCTCCGCCCCCCTGACGA
GCATCACGAAAATCGACGCTCAAGTCAGAGGTGGCGAAACCCGACAGGACTATAAAGATACCAGGCGTTT
CCCCCTGGAAGCTCCCTCGTGCGCTCTCCTGTTCCGACCCTGCCGCTTACCGGATACCTGTCCGCCTTTC
TCCCTTCGGGAAGCGTGGCGCTTTCTCATAGCTCACGCTGTAGGTATCTCAGTTCGGTGTAGGTCGTTCG
CTCCAAGCTGGGCTGTGTGCACGAACCCCCCGTTCAGCCCGACCGCTGCGCCTTATCCGGTAACTATCGT
CTTGAGTCCAACCCGGTAAGACACGACTTATCGCCACTGGCAGCAGCCACTGGTAACAGGATTAGCAGAG
CGAGGTATGTAGGCGGTGCTACAGAGTTCTTGAAGTGGTGGCCTAACTACGGCTACACTAGAAGAACAGT
ATTTGGTATCTGCGCTCTGCTGAAGCCAGTTACCTTCGGAAAAAGAGTTGGTAGCTCTTGATCCGGCAAA
CAAACCACCGCTGGTAGCGGTGGTTTTTTTGTTTGCAAGCAGCAGATTACGCGCAGAAAAAAAGGATCTC
AAGAAGATCCTTTGATCTTTTCTACGGGGTCTGACGCTCAGTGGAACGAAAACTCACGTTAAGGGATTTT
GGTCATGAGATTATCAAAAAGGATCTTCACCTAGATCCTTTTAAATTAAAAATGAAGTTTTAAATCAATC
TAAAGTATATATGAGTAAACTTGGTCTGACAGTTACCAATGCTTAATCAGTGAGGCACCTATCTCAGCGA
TCTGTCTATTTCGTTCATCCATAGTTGCCTGACTCCCCGTCGTGTAGATAACTACGATACGGGAGGGCTT
ACCATCTGGCCCCAGTGCTGCAATGATACCGCGAGACCCACGCTCACCGGCTCCAGATTTATCAGCAATA
AACCAGCCAGCCGGAAGGGCCGAGCGCAGAAGTGGTCCTGCAACTTTATCCGCCTCCATCCAGTCTATTA
ATTGTTGCCGGGAAGCTAGAGTAAGTAGTTCGCCAGTTAATAGTTTGCGCAACGTTGTTGCCATTGCTAC
AGGCATCGTGGTGTCACGCTCGTCGTTTGGTATGGCTTCATTCAGCTCCGGTTCCCAACGATCAAGGCGA
GTTACATGATCCCCCATGTTGTGCAAAAAAGCGGTTAGCTCCTTCGGTCCTCCGATCGTTGTCAGAAGTA
AGTTGGCCGCAGTGTTATCACTCATGGTTATGGCAGCACTGCATAATTCTCTTACTGTCATGCCATCCGT
AAGATGCTTTTCTGTGACTGGTGAGTACTCAACCAAGTCATTCTGAGAATAGTGTATGCGGCGACCGAGT
TGCTCTTGCCCGGCGTCAATACGGGATAATACCGCGCCACATAGCAGAACTTTAAAAGTGCTCATCATTG
GAAAACGTTCTTCGGGGCGAAAACTCTCAAGGATCTTACCGCTGTTGAGATCCAGTTCGATGTAACCCAC
TCGTGCACCCAACTGATCTTCAGCATCTTTTACTTTCACCAGCGTTTCTGGGTGAGCAAAAACAGGAAGG
CAAAATGCCGCAAAAAAGGGAATAAGGGCGACACGGAAATGTTGAATACTCATACTCTTCCTTTTTCAAT
ATTATTGAAGCATTTATCAGGGTTATTGTCTCATGAGCGGATACATATTTGAATGTATTTAGAAAAATAA
ACAAATAGGGGTTCCGCGCACATTTCCCCGAAAAGTGCCACCTGACGTCTAAGAAACCATTATTATCATG
ACATTAACCTATAAAAATAGGCGTATCACGAGGCCCTTTCGTCGGCGCGGGTACCCACTAAAATTGCCGA
GCCCTTTGTCTTCCAGTGTCTAAAATATTAATGTCAATGGAATCAGGCCAGAGTTTGAATTCTAGTCTCT
TAGCCTTTGTTTCCCCTGTCCATAAAATGAATGGGGGTAATTCTTTCCTCCTACAGTTTATTTATATATT
CACTAATTCATTCATTCATCCATCCATTCGTTCATTCGGTTTACTGAGTACCTACTATGTGCCAGCCCCT
GTTCTAGGGTGGAAACTAAGAGAATGATGTACCTAGAGGGCGCTGGAAGCTCTAAAGCCCTAGCAGTTAC
TGCTTTTACTATTAGTGGTCGTTTTTTTCTCCCCCCCGCCCCCCGACAAATCAACAGAACAAAGAAAATT
ACCTAAACAGCAAGGACATAGGGAGGAACTTCTTGGCACAGAACTTTCCAAACACTTTTTCCTGAAGGGA
TACAAGAAGCAAGAAAGGTACTCTTTCACTAGGACCTTCTCTGAGCTGTCCTCAGGATGCTTTTGGGACT
ATTTTTCTTACCCAGAGAATGGAGAAACCCTGCAGGGAATTCCCAAGCTGTAGTTATAAACAGAAGTTCT
CCTTCTGCTAGGTAGCATTCAAAGATCTTAATCTTCTGGGTTTCCGTTTTCTCGAATGAAAAATGCAGGT
CCGAGCAGTTAACTGGCGGGGGCACCATTAGCAAGTCACTTAGCATCTCTGGGGCCAGTCTGCAAAGCGA
GGGGGCAGCCTTAATGTGCCTCCAGCCTGAAGTCCTAGAATGAGCGCCCGGTGTCCCAAGCTGGGGCGCG
CACCCCAGATCGGAGGGCGCCGATGTACAGACAGCAAACTCACCCAGTCTAGTGCATGCCTTCTTAAACA
TCACGAGACTCTAAGAAAAGGAAACTGAAAACGGGAAAGTCCCTCTCTCTAACCTGGCACTGCGTCGCTG
GCTTGGAGACAGGTGACGGTCCCTGCGGGCCTTGTCCTGATTGGCTGGGCACGCGTTTAACCCTAGAAAG
ATAGTCTGCGTAAAATTGACGCATGCATTCTTGAAATATTGCTCTCTCTTTCTAAATAGCGCGAATCCGT
CGCTGTGCATTTAGGACATCTCAGTCGCCGCTTGGAGCTCCCGTGAGGCGTGCTTGTCAATGCGGTAAGT
GTCACTGATTTTGAACTATAACGACCGCGTGAGTCAAAATGACGCATGATTATCTTTTACGTGACTTTTA
AGATTTAACTCATACGATAATTATATTGTTATTTCATGTTCTACTTACGTGATAACTTATTATATATATA
TTTTCTTGTTATAGATATCAGGGACAGCCATCATCAACTTTGTATAGAAAAGTTGGGCTCCGGTGCCCGT
CAGTGGGCAGAGCGCACATCGCCCACAGTCCCCGAGAAGTTGGGGGGAGGGGTCGGCAATTGAACCGGTG
CCTAGAGAAGGTGGCGCGGGGTAAACTGGGAAAGTGATGTCGTGTACTGGCTCCGCCTTTTTCCCGAGGG
TGGGGGAGAACCGTATATAAGTGCAGTAGTCGCCGTGAACGTTCTTTTTCGCAACGGGTTTGCCGCCAGA
ACACAGGTAAGTGCCGTGTGTGGTTCCCGCGGGCCTGGCCTCTTTACGGGTTATGGCCCTTGCGTGCCTT
GAATTACTTCCACCTGGCTGCAGTACGTGATTCTTGATCCCGAGCTTCGGGTTGGAAGTGGGTGGGAGAG
TTCGAGGCCTTGCGCTTAAGGAGCCCCTTCGCCTCGTGCTTGAGTTGAGGCCTGGCCTGGGCGCTGGGGC
CGCCGCGTGCGAATCTGGTGGCACCTTCGCGCCTGTCTCGCTGCTTTCGATAAGTCTCTAGCCATTTAAA
ATTTTTGATGACCTGCTGCGACGCTTTTTTTCTGGCAAGATAGTCTTGTAAATGCGGGCCAAGATCTGCA
CACTGGTATTTCGGTTTTTGGGGCCGCGGGCGGCGACGGGGCCCGTGCGTCCCAGCGCACATGTTCGGCG
AGGCGGGGCCTGCGAGCGCGGCCACCGAGAATCGGACGGGGGTAGTCTCAAGCTGGCCGGCCTGCTCTGG
TGCCTGGTCTCGCGCCGCCGTGTATCGCCCCGCCCTGGGCGGCAAGGCTGGCCCGGTCGGCACCAGTTGC
GTGAGCGGAAAGATGGCCGCTTCCCGGCCCTGCTGCAGGGAGCTCAAAATGGAGGACGCGGCGCTCGGGA
GAGCGGGCGGGTGAGTCACCCACACAAAGGAAAAGGGCCTTTCCGTCCTCAGCCGTCGCTTCATGTGACT
CCACGGAGTACCGGGCGCCGTCCAGGCACCTCGATTAGTTCTCGAGCTTTTGGAGTACGTCGTCTTTAGG
TTGGGGGGAGGGGTTTTATGCGATGGAGTTTCCCCACACTGAGTGGGTGGAGACTGAAGTTAGGCCAGCT
TGGCACTTGATGTAATTCTCCTTGGAATTTGCCCTTTTTGAGTTTGGATCTTGGTTCATTCTCAAGCCTC
AGACAGTGGTTCAAAGTTTTTTTCTTCCATTTCAGGTGTCGTGAAAGCTTGCCACCATGAAAAAGCCTGA
ACTCACCGCGACGTCTGTCGAGAAGTTTCTGATCGAAAAGTTCGACAGCGTCTCCGACCTGATGCAGCTC
TCGGAGGGCGAAGAATCTCGTGCTTTCAGCTTCGATGTAGGAGGGCGTGGATATGTCCTGCGGGTAAATA
GCTGCGCCGATGGTTTCTACAAAGATCGTTATGTTTATCGGCACTTTGCATCGGCCGCGCTCCCGATTCC
GGAAGTGCTTGACATTGGGGAATTCAGCGAGAGCCTGACCTATTGCATCTCCCGCCGTGCACAGGGTGTC
ACGTTGCAAGACCTGCCTGAAACCGAACTGCCCGCTGTTCTGCAGCCGGTCGCGGAGGCCATGGATGCGA
TCGCTGCGGCCGATCTTAGCCAGACGAGCGGGTTCGGCCCATTCGGACCGCAAGGAATCGGTCAATACAC
TACATGGCGTGATTTCATATGCGCGATTGCTGATCCCCATGTGTATCACTGGCAAACTGTGATGGACGAC
ACCGTCAGTGCGTCCGTCGCGCAGGCTCTCGATGAGCTGATGCTTTGGGCCGAGGACTGCCCCGAAGTCC
GGCACCTCGTGCACGCGGATTTCGGCTCCAACAATGTCCTGACGGACAATGGCCGCATAACAGCGGTCAT
TGACTGGAGCGAGGCGATGTTCGGGGATTCCCAATACGAGGTCGCCAACATCTTCTTCTGGAGGCCGTGG
TTGGCTTGTATGGAGCAGCAGACGCGCTACTTCGAGCGGAGGCATCCGGAGCTTGCAGGATCGCCGCGGC
TCCGGGCGTATATGCTCCGCATTGGTCTTGACCAACTCTATCAGAGCTTGGTTGACGGCAATTTCGATGA
TGCAGCTTGGGCGCAGGGTCGATGCGACGCAATCGTCCGATCCGGAGCCGGGACTGTCGGGCGTACACAA
ATCGCCCGCAGAAGCGCGGCCGTCTGGACCGATGGCTGTGTAGAAGTACTCGCCGATAGTGGAAACCGAC
GCCCCAGCACTCGTCCGAGGGCAAAGGAAGCTAGCGCGACGAATTTTAGTCTACTGAAACAAGCGGGAGA
CGTGGAGGAAAACCCTGGACCTATCGATGGTCCAAAAAAGAAGAGAAAGGTATTCGATGGTCCAAAAAAG
AAGAGAAAGGTATTCGATATGGTGAGCAAGGGCGAGGAGGTCATCAAAGAGTTCATGCGCTTCAAGGTGC
GCATGGAGGGCTCCATGAACGGCCACGAGTTCGAGATCGAGGGCGAGGGCGAGGGCCGCCCCTACGAGGG
CACCCAGACCGCCAAGCTGAAGGTGACCAAGGGCGGCCCCCTGCCCTTCGCCTGGGACATCCTGTCCCCC
CAGTTCATGTACGGCTCCAAGGCGTACGTGAAGCACCCCGCCGACATCCCCGATTACAAGAAGCTGTCCT
TCCCCGAGGGCTTCAAGTGGGAGCGCGTGATGAACTTCGAGGACGGCGGTCTGGTGACCGTGACCCAGGA
CTCCTCCCTGCAGGACGGCACGCTGATCTACAAGGTGAAGATGCGCGGCACCAACTTCCCCCCCGACGGC
CCCGTAATGCAGAAGAAGACCATGGGCTGGGAGGCCTCCACCGAGCGCCTGTACCCCCGCGACGGCGTGC
TGAAGGGCGAGATCCACCAGGCCCTGAAGCTGAAGGACGGCGGCCACTACCTGGTGGAGTTCAAGACCAT
CTACATGGCCAAGAAGCCCGTGCAACTGCCCGGCTACTACTACGTGGACACCAAGCTGGACATCACCTCC
CACAACGAGGACTACACCATCGTGGAACAGTACGAGCGCTCCGAGGGCCGCCACCACCTGTTCCTGGGGC
ATGGCACCGGCAGCACCGGCAGCGGCAGCTCCGGCACCGCCTCCTCCGAGGACAACAACATGGCCGTCAT
CAAAGAGTTCATGCGCTTCAAGGTGCGCATGGAGGGCTCCATGAACGGCCACGAGTTCGAGATCGAGGGC
GAGGGCGAGGGCCGCCCCTACGAGGGCACCCAGACCGCCAAGCTGAAGGTGACCAAGGGCGGCCCCCTGC
CCTTCGCCTGGGACATCCTGTCCCCCCAGTTCATGTACGGCTCCAAGGCGTACGTGAAGCACCCCGCCGA
CATCCCCGATTACAAGAAGCTGTCCTTCCCCGAGGGCTTCAAGTGGGAGCGCGTGATGAACTTCGAGGAC
GGCGGTCTGGTGACCGTGACCCAGGACTCCTCCCTGCAGGACGGCACGCTGATCTACAAGGTGAAGATGC
GCGGCACCAACTTCCCCCCCGACGGCCCCGTAATGCAGAAGAAGACCATGGGCTGGGAGGCCTCCACCGA
GCGCCTGTACCCCCGCGACGGCGTGCTGAAGGGCGAGATCCACCAGGCCCTGAAGCTGAAGGACGGCGGC
CGCTACCTGGTGGAGTTCAAGACCATCTACATGGCCAAGAAGCCCGTGCAACTGCCCGGCTACTACTACG
TGGACACCAAGCTGGACATCACCTCCCACAACGAGGACTACACCATCGTGGAACAGTACGAGCGCTCCGA
GGGCCGCCACCACCTGTTCCTGTACGGCATGGACGAGCTGTACAAGTAATCTAGAGGGCCCGTTTAA
Features (pLannotate 1.2.2; 13 found; start..end, strand, type, name):
     20..244     +  polyA_signal   bGH poly(A) signal: bovine growth hormone polyadenylation signal
    560..628     +  CDS            B2M (fragment): B2MG_HUMAN - Experimental evidence at protein level: Swiss-Prot protein existence level 1. Component of the class I major histocompatibility complex (MHC). Involved in the presentation of peptide antigens to the immune system. Exogenously applied M.tuberculosis EsxA or EsxA-EsxB (or EsxA expressed in host) binds B2M and decreases its export to the cell surface (total protein levels do not change), probably leading to defects in class I antigen presentation (PubMed:25356553). From Homo sapiens (Human).
   1234..1822    -  rep_origin     ori: high-copy-number ColE1/pMB1/pBR322/pUC origin of replication
   1993..2853    -  CDS            AmpR: β-lactamase; bla; confers resistance to ampicillin, carbenicillin, and related antibiotics
   2854..2958    -  promoter       AmpR promoter: bla
   4375..4395    +  protein_bind   attB4: mutant version of attB; core recombination site for the Gateway® BP reaction BP Clonase™
   4415..4626    +  promoter       EF-1α core promoter: core promoter for human elongation factor EF-1α
   4627..4736    +  intron         EF-1α intron A (fragment): intron upstream of the start codon of human EF-1α
   5362..5565    +  intron         EF-1α intron A: truncated intron upstream of the start codon of human EF-1α
   5587..6609    +  CDS            hph: KHYB_ECOLX - Experimental evidence at protein level: Swiss-Prot protein existence level 1. The aminoglycoside phosphotransferases achieve inactivation of their antibiotic substrates by phosphorylation. Only phosphorylates hygromycin and closely related compounds such as demethyl analogs and destomycin. From Escherichia coli.
   6682..6702    +  CDS            SV40 NLS: nuclear localization signal of SV40 (simian virus 40) large T antigen
   6712..6732    +  CDS            SV40 NLS: nuclear localization signal of SV40 (simian virus 40) large T antigen
   6739..8168    +  CDS            tdTomato (fragment): tandem dimeric (pseudo-monomeric) derivative of DsRed (Shaner et al., 2004) mammalian codon-optimized
