[The description below was written by a language model from this plasmid's Addgene catalogue record and pLannotate feature annotations shown in this document.]
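Description:
B2M-SDMutation-EhT is a homology-directed repair donor plasmid built on a pUC19 backbone, intended for CRISPR-assisted editing of the human B2M locus in human pluripotent stem cells. It replicates in E. coli from the high-copy ColE1/pUC origin and is selected with ampicillin through the β-lactamase gene and its native promoter.

The payload consists of left and right homology arms from human B2M flanking a selection cassette. In the cassette, the EF-1α promoter with its intron A drives a hygromycin phosphotransferase (hph) coding sequence followed by two SV40 nuclear localization signals and tdTomato, and it terminates in a bGH polyadenylation signal. Because the sequence is circular, the poly(A) signal annotated at the start of the record lies directly downstream of tdTomato. Cells that integrate the donor can therefore be enriched by hygromycin resistance and identified by nuclear red fluorescence. How hph is joined to NLS-tdTomato is not annotated. An attB4 Gateway site sits just upstream of the promoter.

A short B2M coding fragment annotated after the poly(A) signal marks the right arm. This arm carries the intended edit, a T-to-C change at the second base of the first intron. The change destroys the splice donor and is meant to knock out B2M, the light chain of MHC class I. The depositor also notes an unintended G-to-T change in the left arm. The stated insert size of 1,647 bp appears too small to include the selection cassette, though the record does not say what it covers. The associated publication describes a scarless editing approach based on orthogonal selective reporters, but the record does not say how the cassette is subsequently removed.
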