Addgene plasmid #215546: B2M-SDMutation-EhT
Purpose: Donor plasmid to introduce splice donor mutation on the first intron of human B2M locus to mediate knock-out
Depositing lab: Kai Wang. Depositing organization: Peking University Health Science Center. Publication: Protocol for scarless genome editing of human pluripotent stem cell based on orthogonal selective reporters. Zhao Y, Pan Z, Hong Z, Sun M, Hong Y, Peng X, Li X, Wang X, Wang K. STAR Protoc. 2024 May 23;5(2):103084. doi: 10.1016/j.xpro.2024.103084. PubMed 38787727.
Backbone
  Vector backbone: pUC19
  Vector type: CRISPR
Growth in bacteria
  Bacterial resistance: Ampicillin, 100 μg/mL
  Growth temperature: 37°C
  Growth strain: DH5alpha
  Copy number: High Copy
Gene/Insert
  Gene/Insert name: B2M homologous recombination arms (Mutation on right HA) and EF1alpha-drived hygromycin-NLS-tdTomato selection cassette
  Species: H. sapiens (human)
  Insert size (bp): 1647
  Mutation: The second base of the first intron of B2M (From T to C)
  Entrez Gene: B2M (a.k.a. IMD43)
  Cloning method: Gibson Cloning
Terms and licenses: Academic/Nonprofit Terms; Industry Terms: Not Available to Industry
Depositor comments: A G to T mutation at nt 663 was found on the left HA.
How to cite: B2M-SDMutation-EhT was a gift from Kai Wang (Addgene plasmid # 215546 ; http://n2t.net/addgene:215546 ; RRID:Addgene_215546)
